Addgene plasmid #14591: pCMV Lex HA (P#1706)
Depositing lab: Matija Peterlin. Depositing organization: University of California, San Francisco (UCSF). Publication: VP16 and ubiquitin; binding of P-TEFb via its activation domain and ubiquitin facilitates elongation of transcription of target genes. Kurosu T, Peterlin BM. Curr Biol. 2004 Jun 22. 14(12):1112-6. 10.1016/j.cub.2004.06.020 PubMed 15203006.
Backbone
  Vector backbone: pcDNA
  Backbone manufacturer: Invitrogen
  Backbone size w/o insert (bp): 5600
  Vector type: Mammalian Expression
Growth in bacteria
  Bacterial resistance: Ampicillin, 100 μg/mL
  Growth temperature: 37°C
  Growth strain: DH5alpha
  Copy number: High Copy
Gene/Insert
  Gene/Insert name: LexA (alt name: Lex)
  Species: E. coli
  Insert size (bp): 606
  Tag / fusion protein: HA (C terminal on insert)
  Cloning method: Restriction Enzyme; 5′ cloning site HindIII (not destroyed); 3′ cloning site ApaI (not destroyed)
  Sequencing primers: 5′ T7
Terms and licenses: Academic/Nonprofit Terms; Industry Terms: Not Available to Industry
How to cite: pCMV Lex HA (P#1706) was a gift from Matija Peterlin (Addgene plasmid # 14591 ; http://n2t.net/addgene:14591 ; RRID:Addgene_14591)
