[The description below was written by a language model from this plasmid's Addgene catalogue record.]
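Description:
pCMV Lex HA is a mammalian expression plasmid built on an Invitrogen pcDNA backbone of about 5.6 kb. It is maintained in E. coli as a high-copy plasmid under ampicillin selection. The record does not include a feature table, so elements such as the origin of replication, the polyadenylation signal and any mammalian selection marker are not documented. The plasmid name and the pcDNA backbone indicate that expression is driven by the CMV immediate-early promoter, and the use of a T7 primer for 5′ sequencing suggests that a T7 promoter site lies upstream of the cloning region, as is usual for this vector family.

The insert is a 606 bp fragment encoding the E. coli LexA protein, cloned between HindIII and ApaI sites that both remain intact, with an HA epitope tag fused to its C terminus. LexA is a bacterial repressor with a well-defined DNA-binding specificity for its operator sites. In mammalian cells it is commonly used as a heterologous DNA-binding module to tether proteins to reporter genes that carry LexA operators. The HA tag allows the protein to be detected or immunoprecipitated with anti-HA antibodies.

The associated publication studied how the VP16 activation domain and ubiquitin recruit P-TEFb to promote transcriptional elongation. In that context, this construct most plausibly serves as the LexA-only control, or as the parental vector for making LexA fusion proteins in tethering and reporter assays. The record does not state this purpose explicitly.
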