>Addgene plasmid #14591 | pCMV Lex HA (P#1706) | addgene partial sequence | sequence record 21180 | BGH-rev 5'-TAGAAGGCACAGTCGAGG-3'
NGCTTNGGTGANCTATAGAATAGGGCCCGTATGGAAACTTCAAATGTTCAGTCGACTTATTATCTAGATC
CTCCCAGGCTGGCATAGTCAGGCACGTCATAAGGATAGCTAGACAGCCAGTCGCCGTTGCGAATAACCCC
AACCGCCAGACCTTCAATGGTGAAGCTCTGCTGACGAAGGTCAACGACAATTGGTTTAAACTCGCTATTT
TCTGGCAACAGTTCGACTTTATTGCCCTGTTTTTTCAGGCGCTTAACGGTAACTTCGTCATCAATACGTG
CGACAACGACCTGACCGTTACGTACATCCTGAGTTTTATGCACTGCCAGCAAGTCACCATCCATAATGCC
GATATCTTTCATCGACATCCCGCTGACGCGCAGCAGGAAATCAGCATTCGGCTTGAATAAGGAAGGATCG
ACCTGATAATGACCTTCAATATGCTGTTGCGCCAGAAGTGGTTCACCGGCAGCCACACGACCTACCAGCG
GCAACCCTTCTTCCTCTTCCTGCAACAGACGAATCCCGCGTGATGCGCCGGAAACAATTTCAATAACGCC
TTTGCGTGCCAGCGCCTTCAGATGTTCTTCAGCCGCGTTTGGGGAACGGAACCCCAAACGCTGCGCGATT
TCCGCACGCGTCGGCGGCATACCTGTCTGGCTGATGTGATCACGGATGAGATCAAACACCTCTTGTTGCC
TGGCGNNTAACCCTTTTGCNATGGNCANGTNGGGGTCTCCCTATAGNGGGGTCTATTTANTTNCNAAAAG
CNAGTANGCAGNGGTTTCTNTTANTANCCAANAAACTT
